Addgene plasmid #209491: EC67897
Purpose: Cloning protospacers for Cas12a editing
Depositing lab: Wendy Harwood & Cristobal Uauy. Depositing organization: John Innes Centre. Publication: An optimised CRISPR Cas9 and Cas12a mutagenesis toolkit for Barley and Wheat. Lawrenson T, Clarke M, Kirby R, Forner M, Steuernagel B, Brown JKM, Harwood W. Plant Methods. 2024 Aug 13;20(1):123. doi: 10.1186/s13007-024-01234-y. PubMed 39138524.
Backbone
  Vector backbone: Unknown
  Vector type: CRISPR
  Selectable markers: LacZ
Growth in bacteria
  Bacterial resistance: Ampicillin, 100 μg/mL
  Growth temperature: 37°C
  Growth strain: DH5alpha
  Copy number: High Copy
Gene/Insert
  Gene/Insert name: Cas12a-tRNA-DR-DR
  Species: Lachnospiraceae bacterium
  Promoter: HvU3
  Cloning method: Restriction Enzyme; 5′ cloning site unknown (unknown if destroyed)
Terms and licenses: Academic/Nonprofit Terms; Industry Terms: Not Available to Industry
Depositor comments: GoldeGate level 1 position 1
How to cite: EC67897 was a gift from Wendy Harwood & Cristobal Uauy (Addgene plasmid # 209491 ; http://n2t.net/addgene:209491 ; RRID:Addgene_209491)
