[The description below was written by a language model from this plasmid's Addgene catalogue record and pLannotate feature annotations shown in this document.]
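Description:
EC67897 is a small (about 3.7 kb) high-copy E. coli plasmid that serves as a Golden Gate level 1, position 1 guide-RNA acceptor for Cas12a genome editing, part of a CRISPR mutagenesis toolkit developed for barley and wheat. The backbone is not named in the record. The feature table shows a ColE1/pUC-type origin of replication and an ampicillin resistance gene (β-lactamase with its own promoter) for propagation and selection in bacteria. It also shows remnants typical of pUC-derived cloning vectors, including an M13 origin fragment, a T7 promoter and short lacI, bom and RSF ori fragments.

The insert is recorded as "Cas12a-tRNA-DR-DR" under the HvU3 promoter, with Lachnospiraceae bacterium listed as the species. HvU3 is presumably a barley U3 small nuclear RNA promoter, a Pol III type suited to expressing guide RNAs in cereals. At this size, and with no nuclease coding sequence annotated, the plasmid appears to carry only the crRNA expression scaffold rather than Cas12a itself. The annotation detects a tRNA downstream of the unannotated promoter region. This is followed by a lacZα cassette with a CAP binding site, lac promoter, lac operator and a pUC multiple cloning site. The insert name suggests this cassette lies between two Cas12a direct repeats, although the repeats themselves are not annotated. The likely arrangement is that a chosen protospacer replaces the lacZα dropout, allowing blue/white screening, which fits lacZ being listed as the selectable marker. The tRNA would then provide a processing site that releases the crRNA from the primary transcript. The record does not state which restriction enzymes are used. The finished guide unit would then be assembled with other level 1 modules into a plant transformation vector.
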