Features (pLannotate 1.2.2; 16 found; start..end, strand, type, name):
      3..134     -  rep_origin     M13 ori (fragment): M13 bacteriophage origin of replication; arrow indicates direction of (+) strand synthesis
    155..311     -  CDS            lacZα (fragment): LacZα fragment of β-galactosidase; lacZ fragment
    320..338     +  promoter       T7 promoter: promoter for bacteriophage T7 RNA polymerase
   1025..1088    +  ncRNA          tRNA: Accession: RF00005 - tRNA
   1121..1163    +  CDS            lacI (fragment): lac repressor; lacI; The lac repressor binds to the lac operator to inhibit transcription in E. coli. This inhibition can be relieved by adding lactose or isopropyl-β-D-thiogalactopyranoside (IPTG).
   1176..1197    +  protein_bind   CAP binding site: CAP binding activates transcription in the presence of cAMP. E. coli catabolite activator protein
   1212..1242    +  promoter       lac promoter: promoter for the E. coli lac operon
   1250..1266    +  protein_bind   lac operator: The lac repressor binds to the lac operator to inhibit transcription in E. coli. This inhibition can be relieved by adding lactose or isopropyl-β-D-thiogalactopyranoside (IPTG). lac repressor encoded by lacI
   1303..1359    -  misc_feature   MCS: pUC18/19 multiple cloning site
   1356..1513    +  CDS            lacZα (fragment): LacZα fragment of β-galactosidase; lacZ fragment
   1519..1618    -  misc_feature   bom (fragment): basis of mobility region from pBR322
   1772..1819    -  CDS            lacI (fragment): lac repressor; lacI; The lac repressor binds to the lac operator to inhibit transcription in E. coli. This inhibition can be relieved by adding lactose or isopropyl-β-D-thiogalactopyranoside (IPTG).
   1856..1896    -  rep_origin     RSF ori (fragment): Plasmids containing the RSF 1030 origin of replication can be propagated in E. coli cells that contain additional plasmids with compatible origins.
   1974..2562    -  rep_origin     ori: high-copy-number ColE1/pMB1/pBR322/pUC origin of replication
   2733..3593    -  CDS            AmpR: β-lactamase; bla; confers resistance to ampicillin, carbenicillin, and related antibiotics
   3594..3698    -  promoter       AmpR promoter: bla
>Addgene plasmid #209491 | EC67897 | addgene full sequence | sequence record 413872 | Addgene NGS Result
CTAAATTGTAAGCGTTAATATTTTGTTAAAATTCGCGTTAAATTTTTGTTAAATCAGCTCATTTTTTAAC
CAATAGGCCGAAATCGGCAAAATCCCTTATAAATCAAAAGAATAGACCGAGATAGGGTTGAGTGGCCGCT
ACAGGGCGCTCCCATTCGCCATTCAGGCTGCGCAACTGTTGGGAAGGGCGTTTCGGTGCGGGCCTCTTCG
CTATTACGCCAGCTGGCGAAAGGGGGATGTGCTGCAAGGCGATTAAGTTGGGTAACGCCAGGGTTTTCCC
AGTCACGACGTTGTAAAACGACGGCCAGTGAGCGCGACGTAATACGACTCACTATAGGGCGAATTGGCGG
AAGGCCGTCAAGGCCGCATCGCATGAAGACAATGCCCTCACAGAGTGCCCCTCATTTATGTCAAACTATA
CACTTATCATGTCTGACATGACTTTGCAGTTAATTTTTTTGAACGGTGTCATGCTTTGCACAATTGTCCT
CCATCTATAATGTTTTACAAGAAACTATTTAATACTGTATTAACCTTTGCAGTAGGCATACTTGGTACCA
TAATTATCTACATGCTGTCATGTGGAGCTCGTGGTACATACAGTAGTTTTTTTGTTACTAAATACGGAGT
ACATTCGTATATGATATGTTCCCTAATTAGTTGCATCACTTTTTTGTCCTCATTGCTGCTCTACTCTAAA
CTTATGTTCCAGACAAGCCTACAACTGAGTCAGCCTGTCAGAGTTCTACTGTGTTTGGATAGATGTTCTA
GTGCAACTTTCTTCTTGTATGTTTAGTTAATCATAAGGACTCATTTTCTTACTACCTCCGGGACAGATGT
TTCTCAGATGGGCCGGGCTCTCTCTGCCCAGCAGGCAGCAGCAGCCCGACCTCATGGGCCAGCACCCACC
ACGAGTTCCAGCTAGGGGGTGTTGCTGCCTAACACTAACACTAACATTAGTCCCACCTCGCCAGTTTGCA
GGGATCGGAACCAGCTTATAAGCTGAGCTGAGGAAGAAGGTAGCACCAGTGGTCTAGTGGTAGAATAGTA
CCCTGCCACGGTACAGACCCGGGTTCGATTCCCGGCTGGAAATAATTTCTACTAAGTGTAGATTGAGACC
GCAGCTGGCACGACAGGTTTGCCGACTGGAAAGCGGGCAGTGAGCGCAACGCAATTAATGTGAGTTAGCT
CACTCATTAGGCACCCCAGGCTTTACACTTTATGCTTCCGGCTCGTATGTTGTGTGGAATTGTGAGCGGA
TAACAATTTCACACAGGAAACAGCTATGACCATGATTACGCCAAGCTTGCATGCCTGCAGGTCGACTCTA
GAGGATCCCCGGGTACCGAGCTCGAATTCACTGGCCGTCGTTTTACAACGTCGTGACTGGGAAAACCCTG
GCGTTACCCAACTTAATCGCCTTGCAGCACATCCCCCTTTCGCCAGCTGGCGTAATAGCGAAGAGGCCCG
CACCGATCGCCCTTCCCAACAGTTGCGCAGCCTGAATGGCGAATGGCGCCTGATGCGGTATTTTCTCCTT
ACGCATCTGTGCGGTATTTCACACCGCATATGGTGCACTCTCAGTACAATCTGCTCTGATGCCGCATAGT
TAAGCCAGCCCCGACACCCGCCAACACCCGCTGACGCGCCCTGACGGGCTTGTCTGCTCCCGGCATCCGC
TTACAGACAAGCTGTGACGGTCTCATAATTTCTACTAAGTGTAGATTTTTTTGCAATTGTCTTCCTGGCC
TGGGCCTCATGGGCCTTCCGCTCACTGCCCGCTTTCCAGTCGGGAAACCTGTCGTGCCAGCTGCATTAAC
ATGGTCATAGCTGTTTCCTTGCGTATTGGGCGCTCTCCGCTTCCTCGCTCACTGACTCGCTGCGCTCGGT
CGTTCGGGTAAAGCCTGGGGTGCCTAATGAGCAAAAGGCCAGCAAAAGGCCAGGAACCGTAAAAAGGCCG
CGTTGCTGGCGTTTTTCCATAGGCTCCGCCCCCCTGACGAGCATCACAAAAATCGACGCTCAAGTCAGAG
GTGGCGAAACCCGACAGGACTATAAAGATACCAGGCGTTTCCCCCTGGAAGCTCCCTCGTGCGCTCTCCT
GTTCCGACCCTGCCGCTTACCGGATACCTGTCCGCCTTTCTCCCTTCGGGAAGCGTGGCGCTTTCTCATA
GCTCACGCTGTAGGTATCTCAGTTCGGTGTAGGTCGTTCGCTCCAAGCTGGGCTGTGTGCACGAACCCCC
CGTTCAGCCCGACCGCTGCGCCTTATCCGGTAACTATCGTCTTGAGTCCAACCCGGTAAGACACGACTTA
TCGCCACTGGCAGCAGCCACTGGTAACAGGATTAGCAGAGCGAGGTATGTAGGCGGTGCTACAGAGTTCT
TGAAGTGGTGGCCTAACTACGGCTACACTAGAAGAACAGTATTTGGTATCTGCGCTCTGCTGAAGCCAGT
TACCTTCGGAAAAAGAGTTGGTAGCTCTTGATCCGGCAAACAAACCACCGCTGGTAGCGGTGGTTTTTTT
GTTTGCAAGCAGCAGATTACGCGCAGAAAAAAAGGATCTCAAGAAGATCCTTTGATCTTTTCTACGGGGT
CTGACGCTCAGTGGAACGAAAACTCACGTTAAGGGATTTTGGTCATGAGATTATCAAAAAGGATCTTCAC
CTAGATCCTTTTAAATTAAAAATGAAGTTTTAAATCAATCTAAAGTATATATGAGTAAACTTGGTCTGAC
AGTTACCAATGCTTAATCAGTGAGGCACCTATCTCAGCGATCTGTCTATTTCGTTCATCCATAGTTGCCT
GACTCCCCGTCGTGTAGATAACTACGATACGGGAGGGCTTACCATCTGGCCCCAGTGCTGCAATGATACC
GCGAGAACCACGCTCACCGGCTCCAGATTTATCAGCAATAAACCAGCCAGCCGGAAGGGCCGAGCGCAGA
AGTGGTCCTGCAACTTTATCCGCCTCCATCCAGTCTATTAATTGTTGCCGGGAAGCTAGAGTAAGTAGTT
CGCCAGTTAATAGTTTGCGCAACGTTGTTGCCATTGCTACAGGCATCGTGGTGTCACGCTCGTCGTTTGG
TATGGCTTCATTCAGCTCCGGTTCCCAACGATCAAGGCGAGTTACATGATCCCCCATGTTGTGCAAAAAA
GCGGTTAGCTCCTTCGGTCCTCCGATCGTTGTCAGAAGTAAGTTGGCCGCAGTGTTATCACTCATGGTTA
TGGCAGCACTGCATAATTCTCTTACTGTCATGCCATCCGTAAGATGCTTTTCTGTGACTGGTGAGTACTC
AACCAAGTCATTCTGAGAATAGTGTATGCGGCGACCGAGTTGCTCTTGCCCGGCGTCAATACGGGATAAT
ACCGCGCCACATAGCAGAACTTTAAAAGTGCTCATCATTGGAAAACGTTCTTCGGGGCGAAAACTCTCAA
GGATCTTACCGCTGTTGAGATCCAGTTCGATGTAACCCACTCGTGCACCCAACTGATCTTCAGCATCTTT
TACTTTCACCAGCGTTTCTGGGTGAGCAAAAACAGGAAGGCAAAATGCCGCAAAAAAGGGAATAAGGGCG
ACACGGAAATGTTGAATACTCATACTCTTCCTTTTTCAATATTATTGAAGCATTTATCAGGGTTATTGTC
TCATGAGCGGATACATATTTGAATGTATTTAGAAAAATAAACAAATAGGGGTTCCGCGCACATTTCCCCG
AAAAGTGCCAC
